Addgene plasmid #248550: pLenti-gRNA22-3
Purpose: A CRISPR-based technology to study chromosome-specific aneuploidy by targeting human centromeres
Depositing lab: Teresa Davoli. Depositing organization: NYU Grossman School of Medicine. Publication: KaryoCreate: A CRISPR-based technology to study chromosome-specific aneuploidy by targeting human centromeres. Bosco N, Goldberg A, Zhao X, Mays JC, Cheng P, Johnson AF, Bianchi JJ, Toscani C, Di Tommaso E, Katsnelson L, Annuar D, Mei S, Faitelson RE, Pesselev IY, Mohamed KS, Mermerian A, Camacho-Hernandez EM, Gionco CA, Manikas J, Tseng YS, Sun Z, Fani S, Keegan S, Lippman SM, Fenyo D, Giunta S, Santaguida S, Davoli T. Cell. 2023 Apr 27;186(9):1985-2001.e19. doi: 10.1016/j.cell.2023.03.029. Epub 2023 Apr 18. PubMed 37075754.
Backbone
  Vector backbone: pLentiGuide-Puro-FE
  Vector type: Mammalian Expression, CRISPR
Growth in bacteria
  Bacterial resistance: Ampicillin, 100 μg/mL
  Growth temperature: 30°C
  Growth strain: NEB Stable
  Copy number: High Copy
Gene/Insert
  Gene/Insert name: gRNA22-3
  gRNA/shRNA sequence: GTATATGGAAGTGGACGTTT
  Species: H. sapiens (human)
  Promoter: U6
  Cloning method: Gibson Cloning
Terms and licenses: Academic/Nonprofit Terms; Industry Terms: Not Available to Industry
How to cite: pLenti-gRNA22-3 was a gift from Teresa Davoli (Addgene plasmid # 248550 ; http://n2t.net/addgene:248550 ; RRID:Addgene_248550)
