[The description below was written by a language model from this plasmid's Addgene catalogue record and pLannotate feature annotations shown in this document.]
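Description:
pLenti-gRNA22-3 is a third-generation-style, self-inactivating lentiviral guide RNA vector built on the pLentiGuide-Puro-FE backbone, for expressing a single Streptococcus pyogenes-type sgRNA in human cells. The transfer cassette begins with an RSV promoter fused to a truncated HIV-1 5' LTR. This is followed by the Ψ packaging signal with a gag fragment, the Rev response element, a partial env region and a cPPT/CTS, and it ends in a ΔU3 3' LTR with a downstream SV40 polyadenylation signal. These elements allow the genomic RNA to be transcribed in packaging cells, encapsidated and integrated into target cells, while the integrated provirus is left without LTR promoter activity. In bacteria the plasmid is maintained through a high-copy ColE1/pUC-type origin and ampicillin resistance. An f1 origin, an SV40 origin and remnants of lac and T7/T3 cloning-vector sequence are also present.

The payload is gRNA22-3, a 20-nt spacer against a human sequence, inserted by Gibson cloning downstream of the human U6 RNA polymerase III promoter and fused to a tracrRNA-derived scaffold. The scaffold is annotated only as a partial match, which may reflect a modified scaffold, though the record does not explain the "FE" designation. A separate EF-1α core promoter with its intron A drives puromycin N-acetyltransferase, followed by a WPRE to enhance transcript expression, so transduced cells can be selected with puromycin. No Cas9 is encoded, so the Cas9 or dCas9-based effector must be supplied separately. According to the deposit, the plasmid belongs to the KaryoCreate system, which targets human centromeres to induce and study chromosome-specific aneuploidy. The name suggests a chromosome 22 centromeric target, but the record does not state this explicitly.
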