Features (pLannotate 1.2.2; 29 found; start..end, strand, type, name):
      3..158     +  CDS            env (fragment): ENV_HV1H2 - Experimental evidence at protein level: Swiss-Prot protein existence level 1. [Transmembrane protein gp41]: Acts as a class I viral fusion protein. Under the current model, the protein has at least 3 conformational states: pre-fusion native state, pre-hairpin intermediate state, and post-fusion hairpin state. During fusion of viral and target intracellular membranes, the coiled coil regions (heptad repeats) assume a trimer-of-hairpins structure, positioning the fusion peptide in close proximity to the C-terminal region of the ectodomain. The formation of this structure appears to d
    162..402     +  promoter       U6 promoter: RNA polymerase III promoter for human U6 snRNA
    449..516     +  misc_RNA       tracrRNA (fragment): trans-activating CRISPR RNA for the Streptococcus pyogenes CRISPR/Cas9 system
    572..689     +  misc_feature   cPPT/CTS: central polypurine tract and central termination sequence of HIV-1
    755..821     +  CDS            small t antigen (fragment): SV40 (simian virus 40) small t antigen
    847..1058    +  promoter       EF-1α core promoter: core promoter for human elongation factor EF-1α
   1059..1997    +  intron         EF-1α intron A: intron upstream of the start codon of human EF-1α
   2019..2618    +  CDS            PuroR (fragment): puromycin N-acetyltransferase; pac from Streptomyces; confers resistance to puromycin
   2634..3222    +  misc_feature   WPRE: woodchuck hepatitis virus posttranscriptional regulatory element
   3273..3292    +  misc_feature   cPPT/CTS (fragment): central polypurine tract and central termination sequence of HIV-1
   3294..3527    +  LTR            3' LTR (ΔU3): self-inactivating 3' long terminal repeat (LTR) from HIV-1
   3605..3726    +  polyA_signal   SV40 poly(A) signal: SV40 polyadenylation signal
   3766..3901    +  rep_origin     SV40 ori: SV40 origin of replication
   3922..3940    -  promoter       T7 promoter: promoter for bacteriophage T7 RNA polymerase
   3948..4103    +  CDS            lacZα (fragment): LacZα fragment of β-galactosidase; lacZ fragment
   4108..4536    +  rep_origin     f1 ori (sequence partly withheld): f1 bacteriophage origin of replication; arrow indicates direction of (+) strand synthesis
   4589..4693    +  promoter       AmpR promoter: bla
   4694..5554    +  CDS            AmpR: β-lactamase; bla; confers resistance to ampicillin, carbenicillin, and related antibiotics
   5725..6313    +  rep_origin     ori: high-copy-number ColE1/pMB1/pBR322/pUC origin of replication
   6496..6588    +  CDS            lacI (fragment): lac repressor; lacI; The lac repressor binds to the lac operator to inhibit transcription in E. coli. This inhibition can be relieved by adding lactose or isopropyl-β-D-thiogalactopyranoside (IPTG).
   6601..6622    +  protein_bind   CAP binding site: CAP binding activates transcription in the presence of cAMP. E. coli catabolite activator protein
   6637..6667    +  promoter       lac promoter: promoter for the E. coli lac operon
   6675..6691    +  protein_bind   lac operator: The lac repressor binds to the lac operator to inhibit transcription in E. coli. This inhibition can be relieved by adding lactose or isopropyl-β-D-thiogalactopyranoside (IPTG). lac repressor encoded by lacI
   6736..6754    +  promoter       T3 promoter: promoter for bacteriophage T3 RNA polymerase
   6782..7008    +  promoter       RSV promoter: Rous sarcoma virus enhancer/promoter
   7009..7189    +  LTR            5' LTR (truncated): truncated 5' long terminal repeat (LTR) from HIV-1
   7236..7361    +  misc_feature   HIV-1 Ψ: packaging signal of human immunodeficiency virus type 1
   7345..7708    +  CDS            HIV-1 gag (fragment): gag protein from human immunodeficiency virus 1; gag
   7854..8087    +  misc_feature   RRE: The Rev response element (RRE) of HIV-1 allows for Rev-dependent mRNA export from the nucleus to the cytoplasm.
>Addgene plasmid #248550 | pLenti-gRNA22-3 | addgene full sequence | sequence record 495737 | Addgene NGS Result
TAACAAATTGGCTGTGGTATATAAAATTATTCATAATGATAGTAGGAGGCTTGGTAGGTTTAAGAATAGT
TTTTGCTGTACTTTCTATAGTGAATAGAGTTAGGCAGGGATATTCACCATTATCGTTTCAGACCCACCTC
CCAACCCCGAGGGGACCCAGAGAGGGCCTATTTCCCATGATTCCTTCATATTTGCATATACGATACAAGG
CTGTTAGAGAGATAATTAGAATTAATTTGACTGTAAACACAAAGATATTAGTACAAAATACGTGACGTAG
AAAGTAATAATTTCTTGGGTAGTTTGCAGTTTTAAAATTATGTTTTAAAATGGACTATCATATGCTTACC
GTAACTTGAAAGTATTTCGATTTCTTGGCTTTATATATCTTGTGGAAAGGACGAAACACCGTATATGGAA
GTGGACGTTTGTTTAAGAGCTATGCTGGAAACAGCATAGCAAGTTTAAATAAGGCTAGTCCGTTATCAAC
TTGAAAAAGTGGCACCGAGTCGGTGCTTTTTTAAGCTTGGCGTAACTAGATCTTGAGACAAATGGCAGTA
TTCATCCACAATTTTAAAAGAAAAGGGGGGATTGGGGGGTACAGTGCAGGGGAAAGAATAGTAGACATAA
TAGCAACAGACATACAAACTAAAGAATTACAAAAACAAATTACAAAAATTCAAAATTTTCGGGTTTATTA
CAGGGACAGCAGAGATCCACTTTGGCGCCGGCTCGAGGGGGCCCGGGTGCAAAGATGGATAAAGTTTTAA
ACAGAGAGGAATCTTTGCAGCTAATGGACCTTCTAGGTCTTGAAAGGAGTGGGAATTGGCTCCGGTGCCC
GTCAGTGGGCAGAGCGCACATCGCCCACAGTCCCCGAGAAGTTGGGGGGAGGGGTCGGCAATTGATCCGG
TGCCTAGAGAAGGTGGCGCGGGGTAAACTGGGAAAGTGATGTCGTGTACTGGCTCCGCCTTTTTCCCGAG
GGTGGGGGAGAACCGTATATAAGTGCAGTAGTCGCCGTGAACGTTCTTTTTCGCAACGGGTTTGCCGCCA
GAACACAGGTAAGTGCCGTGTGTGGTTCCCGCGGGCCTGGCCTCTTTACGGGTTATGGCCCTTGCGTGCC
TTGAATTACTTCCACCTGGCTGCAGTACGTGATTCTTGATCCCGAGCTTCGGGTTGGAAGTGGGTGGGAG
AGTTCGAGGCCTTGCGCTTAAGGAGCCCCTTCGCCTCGTGCTTGAGTTGAGGCCTGGCCTGGGCGCTGGG
GCCGCCGCGTGCGAATCTGGTGGCACCTTCGCGCCTGTCTCGCTGCTTTCGATAAGTCTCTAGCCATTTA
AAATTTTTGATGACCTGCTGCGACGCTTTTTTTCTGGCAAGATAGTCTTGTAAATGCGGGCCAAGATCTG
CACACTGGTATTTCGGTTTTTGGGGCCGCGGGCGGCGACGGGGCCCGTGCGTCCCAGCGCACATGTTCGG
CGAGGCGGGGCCTGCGAGCGCGGCCACCGAGAATCGGACGGGGGTAGTCTCAAGCTGGCCGGCCTGCTCT
GGTGCCTGGCCTCGCGCCGCCGTGTATCGCCCCGCCCTGGGCGGCAAGGCTGGCCCGGTCGGCACCAGTT
GCGTGAGCGGAAAGATGGCCGCTTCCCGGCCCTGCTGCAGGGAGCTCAAAATGGAGGACGCGGCGCTCGG
GAGAGCGGGCGGGTGAGTCACCCACACAAAGGAAAAGGGCCTTTCCGTCCTCAGCCGTCGCTTCATGTGA
CTCCACGGAGTACCGGGCGCCGTCCAGGCACCTCGATTAGTTCTCGAGCTTTTGGAGTACGTCGTCTTTA
GGTTGGGGGGAGGGGTTTTATGCGATGGAGTTTCCCCACACTGAGTGGGTGGAGACTGAAGTTAGGCCAG
CTTGGCACTTGATGTAATTCTCCTTGGAATTTGCCCTTTTTGAGTTTGGATCTTGGTTCATTCTCAAGCC
TCAGACAGTGGTTCAAAGTTTTTTTCTTCCATTTCAGGTGTCGTGACGTACGGCCACCATGACCGAGTAC
AAGCCCACGGTGCGCCTCGCCACCCGCGACGACGTCCCCAGGGCCGTACGCACCCTCGCCGCCGCGTTCG
CCGACTACCCCGCCACGCGCCACACCGTCGATCCGGACCGCCACATCGAGCGGGTCACCGAGCTGCAAGA
ACTCTTCCTCACGCGCGTCGGGCTCGACATCGGCAAGGTGTGGGTCGCGGACGACGGCGCCGCCGTGGCG
GTCTGGACCACGCCGGAGAGCGTCGAAGCGGGGGCGGTGTTCGCCGAGATCGGCCCGCGCATGGCCGAGT
TGAGCGGTTCCCGGCTGGCCGCGCAGCAACAGATGGAAGGCCTCCTGGCGCCGCACCGGCCCAAGGAGCC
CGCGTGGTTCCTGGCCACCGTCGGAGTCTCGCCCGACCACCAGGGCAAGGGTCTGGGCAGCGCCGTCGTG
CTCCCCGGAGTGGAGGCGGCCGAGCGCGCCGGGGTGCCCGCCTTCCTGGAGACCTCCGCGCCCCGCAACC
TCCCCTTCTACGAGCGGCTCGGCTTCACCGTCACCGCCGACGTCGAGGTGCCCGAAGGACCGCGCACCTG
GTGCATGACCCGCAAGCCCGGTGCCTGAACGCGTTAAGTCGACAATCAACCTCTGGATTACAAAATTTGT
GAAAGATTGACTGGTATTCTTAACTATGTTGCTCCTTTTACGCTATGTGGATACGCTGCTTTAATGCCTT
TGTATCATGCTATTGCTTCCCGTATGGCTTTCATTTTCTCCTCCTTGTATAAATCCTGGTTGCTGTCTCT
TTATGAGGAGTTGTGGCCCGTTGTCAGGCAACGTGGCGTGGTGTGCACTGTGTTTGCTGACGCAACCCCC
ACTGGTTGGGGCATTGCCACCACCTGTCAGCTCCTTTCCGGGACTTTCGCTTTCCCCCTCCCTATTGCCA
CGGCGGAACTCATCGCCGCCTGCCTTGCCCGCTGCTGGACAGGGGCTCGGCTGTTGGGCACTGACAATTC
CGTGGTGTTGTCGGGGAAATCATCGTCCTTTCCTTGGCTGCTCGCCTGTGTTGCCACCTGGATTCTGCGC
GGGACGTCCTTCTGCTACGTCCCTTCGGCCCTCAATCCAGCGGACCTTCCTTCCCGCGGCCTGCTGCCGG
CTCTGCGGCCTCTTCCGCGTCTTCGCCTTCGCCCTCAGACGAGTCGGATCTCCCTTTGGGCCGCCTCCCC
GCGTCGACTTTAAGACCAATGACTTACAAGGCAGCTGTAGATCTTAGCCACTTTTTAAAAGAAAAGGGGG
GACTGGAAGGGCTAATTCACTCCCAACGAAGACAAGATCTGCTTTTTGCTTGTACTGGGTCTCTCTGGTT
AGACCAGATCTGAGCCTGGGAGCTCTCTGGCTAACTAGGGAACCCACTGCTTAAGCCTCAATAAAGCTTG
CCTTGAGTGCTTCAAGTAGTGTGTGCCCGTCTGTTGTGTGACTCTGGTAACTAGAGATCCCTCAGACCCT
TTTAGTCAGTGTGGAAAATCTCTAGCAGTACGTATAGTAGTTCATGTCATCTTATTATTCAGTATTTATA
ACTTGCAAAGAAATGAATATCAGAGAGTGAGAGGAACTTGTTTATTGCAGCTTATAATGGTTACAAATAA
AGCAATAGCATCACAAATTTCACAAATAAAGCATTTTTTTCACTGCATTCTAGTTGTGGTTTGTCCAAAC
TCATCAATGTATCTTATCATGTCTGGCTCTAGCTATCCCGCCCCTAACTCCGCCCATCCCGCCCCTAACT
CCGCCCAGTTCCGCCCATTCTCCGCCCCATGGCTGACTAATTTTTTTTATTTATGCAGAGGCCGAGGCCG
CCTCGGCCTCTGAGCTATTCCAGAAGTAGTGAGGAGGCTTTTTTGGAGGCCTAGGGACGTACCCAATTCG
CCCTATAGTGAGTCGTATTACGCGCGCTCACTGGCCGTCGTTTTACAACGTCGTGACTGGGAAAACCCTG
GCGTTACCCAACTTAATCGCCTTGCAGCACATCCCCCTTTCGCCAGCTGGCGTAATAGCGAAGAGGCCCG
CACCGATCGCCCTTCCCAACAGTTGCGCAGCCTGAATGGCGAATGGG
[124 nt withheld, positions 4108-4231]
C
[91 nt withheld, positions 4233-4323]
A
[49 nt withheld, positions 4325-4373]
CCTTTGACGTTGGAGTCCACGTTCTTT
[37 nt withheld, positions 4401-4437]
ACCCTATCTCGGTCTATTCTTTTGATTTATAAGGGATTTTGCCGATTTCGGCCTATTGGTTAAAAAATGA
GCTGATTTAACAAAAATTTAACGCGAATTTTAACAAAATATTAACGCTTACAATTTAGGTGGCACTTTTC
GGGGAAATGTGCGCGGAACCCCTATTTGTTTATTTTTCTAAATACATTCAAATATGTATCCGCTCATGAG
ACAATAACCCTGATAAATGCTTCAATAATATTGAAAAAGGAAGAGTATGAGTATTCAACATTTCCGTGTC
GCCCTTATTCCCTTTTTTGCGGCATTTTGCCTTCCTGTTTTTGCTCACCCAGAAACGCTGGTGAAAGTAA
AAGATGCTGAAGATCAGTTGGGTGCACGAGTGGGTTACATCGAACTGGATCTCAACAGCGGTAAGATCCT
TGAGAGTTTTCGCCCCGAAGAACGTTTTCCAATGATGAGCACTTTTAAAGTTCTGCTATGTGGCGCGGTA
TTATCCCGTATTGACGCCGGGCAAGAGCAACTCGGTCGCCGCATACACTATTCTCAGAATGACTTGGTTG
AGTACTCACCAGTCACAGAAAAGCATCTTACGGATGGCATGACAGTAAGAGAATTATGCAGTGCTGCCAT
AACCATGAGTGATAACACTGCGGCCAACTTACTTCTGACAACGATCGGAGGACCGAAGGAGCTAACCGCT
TTTTTGCACAACATGGGGGATCATGTAACTCGCCTTGATCGTTGGGAACCGGAGCTGAATGAAGCCATAC
CAAACGACGAGCGTGACACCACGATGCCTGTAGCAATGGCAACAACGTTGCGCAAACTATTAACTGGCGA
ACTACTTACTCTAGCTTCCCGGCAACAATTAATAGACTGGATGGAGGCGGATAAAGTTGCAGGACCACTT
CTGCGCTCGGCCCTTCCGGCTGGCTGGTTTATTGCTGATAAATCTGGAGCCGGTGAGCGTGGGTCTCGCG
GTATCATTGCAGCACTGGGGCCAGATGGTAAGCCCTCCCGTATCGTAGTTATCTACACGACGGGGAGTCA
GGCAACTATGGATGAACGAAATAGACAGATCGCTGAGATAGGTGCCTCACTGATTAAGCATTGGTAACTG
TCAGACCAAGTTTACTCATATATACTTTAGATTGATTTAAAACTTCATTTTTAATTTAAAAGGATCTAGG
TGAAGATCCTTTTTGATAATCTCATGACCAAAATCCCTTAACGTGAGTTTTCGTTCCACTGAGCGTCAGA
CCCCGTAGAAAAGATCAAAGGATCTTCTTGAGATCCTTTTTTTCTGCGCGTAATCTGCTGCTTGCAAACA
AAAAAACCACCGCTACCAGCGGTGGTTTGTTTGCCGGATCAAGAGCTACCAACTCTTTTTCCGAAGGTAA
CTGGCTTCAGCAGAGCGCAGATACCAAATACTGTTCTTCTAGTGTAGCCGTAGTTAGGCCACCACTTCAA
GAACTCTGTAGCACCGCCTACATACCTCGCTCTGCTAATCCTGTTACCAGTGGCTGCTGCCAGTGGCGAT
AAGTCGTGTCTTACCGGGTTGGACTCAAGACGATAGTTACCGGATAAGGCGCAGCGGTCGGGCTGAACGG
GGGGTTCGTGCACACAGCCCAGCTTGGAGCGAACGACCTACACCGAACTGAGATACCTACAGCGTGAGCT
ATGAGAAAGCGCCACGCTTCCCGAAGGGAGAAAGGCGGACAGGTATCCGGTAAGCGGCAGGGTCGGAACA
GGAGAGCGCACGAGGGAGCTTCCAGGGGGAAACGCCTGGTATCTTTATAGTCCTGTCGGGTTTCGCCACC
TCTGACTTGAGCGTCGATTTTTGTGATGCTCGTCAGGGGGGCGGAGCCTATGGAAAAACGCCAGCAACGC
GGCCTTTTTACGGTTCCTGGCCTTTTGCTGGCCTTTTGCTCACATGTTCTTTCCTGCGTTATCCCCTGAT
TCTGTGGATAACCGTATTACCGCCTTTGAGTGAGCTGATACCGCTCGCCGCAGCCGAACGACCGAGCGCA
GCGAGTCAGTGAGCGAGGAAGCGGAAGAGCGCCCAATACGCAAACCGCCTCTCCCCGCGCGTTGGCCGAT
TCATTAATGCAGCTGGCACGACAGGTTTCCCGACTGGAAAGCGGGCAGTGAGCGCAACGCAATTAATGTG
AGTTAGCTCACTCATTAGGCACCCCAGGCTTTACACTTTATGCTTCCGGCTCGTATGTTGTGTGGAATTG
TGAGCGGATAACAATTTCACACAGGAAACAGCTATGACCATGATTACGCCAAGCGCGCAATTAACCCTCA
CTAAAGGGAACAAAAGCTGGAGCTGCAAGCTTAATGTAGTCTTATGCAATACTCTTGTAGTCTTGCAACA
TGGTAACGATGAGTTAGCAACATGCCTTACAAGGAGAGAAAAAGCACCGTGCATGCCGATTGGTGGAAGT
AAGGTGGTACGATCGTGCCTTATTAGGAAGGCAACAGACGGGTCTGACATGGATTGGACGAACCACTGAA
TTGCCGCATTGCAGAGATATTGTATTTAAGTGCCTAGCTCGATACATAAACGGGTCTCTCTGGTTAGACC
AGATCTGAGCCTGGGAGCTCTCTGGCTAACTAGGGAACCCACTGCTTAAGCCTCAATAAAGCTTGCCTTG
AGTGCTTCAAGTAGTGTGTGCCCGTCTGTTGTGTGACTCTGGTAACTAGAGATCCCTCAGACCCTTTTAG
TCAGTGTGGAAAATCTCTAGCAGTGGCGCCCGAACAGGGACTTGAAAGCGAAAGGGAAACCAGAGGAGCT
CTCTCGACGCAGGACTCGGCTTGCTGAAGCGCGCACGGCAAGAGGCGAGGGGCGGCGACTGGTGAGTACG
CCAAAAATTTTGACTAGCGGAGGCTAGAAGGAGAGAGATGGGTGCGAGAGCGTCAGTATTAAGCGGGGGA
GAATTAGATCGCGATGGGAAAAAATTCGGTTAAGGCCAGGGGGAAAGAAAAAATATAAATTAAAACATAT
AGTATGGGCAAGCAGGGAGCTAGAACGATTCGCAGTTAATCCTGGCCTGTTAGAAACATCAGAAGGCTGT
AGACAAATACTGGGACAGCTACAACCATCCCTTCAGACAGGATCAGAAGAACTTAGATCATTATATAATA
CAGTAGCAACCCTCTATTGTGTGCATCAAAGGATAGAGATAAAAGACACCAAGGAAGCTTTAGACAAGAT
AGAGGAAGAGCAAAACAAAAGTAAGACCACCGCACAGCAAGCGGCCGCTGATCTTCAGACCTGGAGGAGG
AGATATGAGGGACAATTGGAGAAGTGAATTATATAAATATAAAGTAGTAAAAATTGAACCATTAGGAGTA
GCACCCACCAAGGCAAAGAGAAGAGTGGTGCAGAGAGAAAAAAGAGCAGTGGGAATAGGAGCTTTGTTCC
TTGGGTTCTTGGGAGCAGCAGGAAGCACTATGGGCGCAGCGTCAATGACGCTGACGGTACAGGCCAGACA
ATTATTGTCTGGTATAGTGCAGCAGCAGAACAATTTGCTGAGGGCTATTGAGGCGCAACAGCATCTGTTG
CAACTCACAGTCTGGGGCATCAAGCAGCTCCAGGCAAGAATCCTGGCTGTGGAAAGATACCTAAAGGATC
AACAGCTCCTGGGGATTTGGGGTTGCTCTGGAAAACTCATTTGCACCACTGCTGTGCCTTGGAATGCTAG
TTGGAGTAATAAATCTCTGGAACAGATTTGGAATCACACGACCTGGATGGAGTGGGACAGAGAAATTAAC
AATTACACAAGCTTAATACACTCCTTAATTGAAGAATCGCAAAACCAGCAAGAAAAGAATGAACAAGAAT
TATTGGAATTAGATAAATGGGCAAGTTTGTGGAATTGGTTTAACA
